>Addgene plasmid #133757 | pLVX-Puro-TDP-43-D169G | depositor full sequence | sequence record 257039 | pLVX-Puro-TDP-43-D169G sequence 9353 bps
TGGAAGGGCTAATTCACTCCCAAAGAAGACAAGATATCCTTGATCTGTGGATCTACCACACACAAGGCTA
CTTCCCTGATTAGCAGAACTACACACCAGGGCCAGGGGTCAGATATCCACTGACCTTTGGATGGTGCTAC
AAGCTAGTACCAGTTGAGCCAGATAAGGTAGAAGAGGCCAATAAAGGAGAGAACACCAGCTTGTTACACC
CTGTGAGCCTGCATGGGATGGATGACCCGGAGAGAGAAGTGTTAGAGTGGAGGTTTGACAGCCGCCTAGC
ATTTCATCACGTGGCCCGAGAGCTGCATCCGGAGTACTTCAAGAACTGCTGATATCGAGCTTGCTACAAG
GGACTTTCCGCTGGGGACTTTCCAGGGAGGCGTGGCCTGGGCGGGACTGGGGAGTGGCGAGCCCTCAGAT
CCTGCATATAAGCAGCTGCTTTTTGCCTGTACTGGGTCTCTCTGGTTAGACCAGATCTGAGCCTGGGAGC
TCTCTGGCTAACTAGGGAACCCACTGCTTAAGCCTCAATAAAGCTTGCCTTGAGTGCTTCAAGTAGTGTG
TGCCCGTCTGTTGTGTGACTCTGGTAACTAGAGATCCCTCAGACCCTTTTAGTCAGTGTGGAAAATCTCT
AGCAGTGGCGCCCGAACAGGGACTTGAAAGCGAAAGGGAAACCAGAGGAGCTCTCTCGACGCAGGACTCG
GCTTGCTGAAGCGCGCACGGCAAGAGGCGAGGGGCGGCGACTGGTGAGTACGCCAAAAATTTTGACTAGC
GGAGGCTAGAAGGAGAGAGATGGGTGCGAGAGCGTCAGTATTAAGCGGGGGAGAATTAGATCGCGATGGG
AAAAAATTCGGTTAAGGCCAGGGGGAAAGAAAAAATATAAATTAAAACATATAGTATGGGCAAGCAGGGA
GCTAGAACGATTCGCAGTTAATCCTGGCCTGTTAGAAACATCAGAAGGCTGTAGACAAATACTGGGACAG
CTACAACCATCCCTTCAGACAGGATCAGAAGAACTTAGATCATTATATAATACAGTAGCAACCCTCTATT
GTGTGCATCAAAGGATAGAGATAAAAGACACCAAGGAAGCTTTAGACAAGATAGAGGAAGAGCAAAACAA
AAGTAAGACCACCGCACAGCAAGCGGCCGGCCGCTGATCTTCAGACCTGGAGGAGGAGATATGAGGGACA
ATTGGAGAAGTGAATTATATAAATATAAAGTAGTAAAAATTGAACCATTAGGAGTAGCACCCACCAAGGC
AAAGAGAAGAGTGGTGCAGAGAGAAAAAAGAGCAGTGGGAATAGGAGCTTTGTTCCTTGGGTTCTTGGGA
GCAGCAGGAAGCACTATGGGCGCAGCGTCAATGACGCTGACGGTACAGGCCAGACAATTATTGTCTGGTA
TAGTGCAGCAGCAGAACAATTTGCTGAGGGCTATTGAGGCGCAACAGCATCTGTTGCAACTCACAGTCTG
GGGCATCAAGCAGCTCCAGGCAAGAATCCTGGCTGTGGAAAGATACCTAAAGGATCAACAGCTCCTGGGG
ATTTGGGGTTGCTCTGGAAAACTCATTTGCACCACTGCTGTGCCTTGGAATGCTAGTTGGAGTAATAAAT
CTCTGGAACAGATTTGGAATCACACGACCTGGATGGAGTGGGACAGAGAAATTAACAATTACACAAGCTT
AATACACTCCTTAATTGAAGAATCGCAAAACCAGCAAGAAAAGAATGAACAAGAATTATTGGAATTAGAT
AAATGGGCAAGTTTGTGGAATTGGTTTAACATAACAAATTGGCTGTGGTATATAAAATTATTCATAATGA
TAGTAGGAGGCTTGGTAGGTTTAAGAATAGTTTTTGCTGTACTTTCTATAGTGAATAGAGTTAGGCAGGG
ATATTCACCATTATCGTTTCAGACCCACCTCCCAACCCCGAGGGGACCCGACAGGCCCGAAGGAATAGAA
GAAGAAGGTGGAGAGAGAGACAGAGACAGATCCATTCGATTAGTGAACGGATCTCGACGGTATCGCCTTT
AAAAGAAAAGGGGGGATTGGGGGGTACAGTGCAGGGGAAAGAATAGTAGACATAATAGCAACAGACATAC
AAACTAAAGAATTACAAAAACAAATTACAAAAATTCAAAATTTTCGGGTTTATTACAGGGACAGCAGAGA
TCCAGTTTATCGATAAGCTTGGGAGTTCCGCGTTACATAACTTACGGTAAATGGCCCGCCTGGCTGACCG
CCCAACGACCCCCGCCCATTGACGTCAATAATGACGTATGTTCCCATAGTAACGCCAATAGGGACTTTCC
ATTGACGTCAATGGGTGGAGTATTTACGGTAAACTGCCCACTTGGCAGTACATCAAGTGTATCATATGCC
AAGTACGCCCCCTATTGACGTCAATGACGGTAAATGGCCCGCCTGGCATTATGCCCAGTACATGACCTTA
TGGGACTTTCCTACTTGGCAGTACATCTACGTATTAGTCATCGCTATTACCATGGTGATGCGGTTTTGGC
AGTACATCAATGGGCGTGGATAGCGGTTTGACTCACGGGGATTTCCAAGTCTCCACCCCATTGACGTCAA
TGGGAGTTTGTTTTGGCACCAAAATCAACGGGACTTTCCAAAATGTCGTAACAACTCCGCCCCATTGACG
CAAATGGGCGGTAGGCGTGTACGGTGGGAGGTCTATATAAGCAGAGCTCGTTTAGTGAACCGTCAGATCG
CCTGGAGACGCCATCCACGCTGTTTTGACCTCCATAGAAGACACCGACTCTACTAGAGGATCGCTAGCGC
TACCGGACTCAGATCTCGAGCTCAAGCTTCGAATTCTGCAGTCGACGGTACCGCGGGCCCGCCACCATGT
CTGAATATATTCGGGTAACCGAAGATGAGAACGATGAGCCCATTGAAATACCATCGGAAGACGATGGGAC
GGTGCTGCTCTCCACGGTTACAGCCCAGTTTCCAGGGGCGTGTGGGCTTCGCTACAGGAATCCAGTGTCT
CAGTGTATGAGAGGTGTCCGGCTGGTAGAAGGAATTCTGCATGCCCCAGATGCTGGCTGGGGAAATCTGG
TGTATGTTGTCAACTATCCAAAAGATAACAAAAGAAAAATGGATGAGACAGATGCTTCATCAGCAGTGAA
AGTGAAAAGAGCAGTCCAGAAAACATCCGATTTAATAGTGTTGGGTCTCCCATGGAAAACAACCGAACAG
GACCTGAAAGAGTATTTTAGTACCTTTGGAGAAGTTCTTATGGTGCAGGTCAAGAAAGATCTTAAGACTG
GTCATTCAAAGGGGTTTGGCTTTGTTCGTTTTACGGAATATGAAACACAAGTGAAAGTAATGTCACAGCG
ACATATGATAGGTGGACGATGGTGTGACTGCAAACTTCCTAATTCTAAGCAAAGCCAAGATGAGCCTTTG
AGAAGCAGAAAAGTGTTTGTGGGGCGCTGTACAGAGGACATGACTGAGGATGAGCTGCGGGAGTTCTTCT
CTCAGTACGGGGATGTGATGGATGTCTTCATCCCCAAGCCATTCAGGGCCTTTGCCTTTGTTACATTTGC
AGATGATCAGATTGCGCAGTCTCTTTGTGGAGAGGACTTGATCATTAAAGGAATCAGCGTTCATATATCC
AATGCCGAACCTAAGCACAATAGCAATAGACAGTTAGAAAGAAGTGGAAGATTTGGTGGTAATCCAGGTG
GCTTTGGGAATCAGGGTGGATTTGGTAATAGCAGAGGGGGTGGAGCTGGTTTGGGAAACAATCAAGGTAG
TAATATGGGTGGTGGGATGAACTTTGGTGCGTTCAGCATTAATCCAGCCATGATGGCTGCCGCCCAGGCA
GCACTACAGAGCAGTTGGGGTATGATGGGCATGTTAGCCAGCCAGCAGAACCAGTCAGGCCCATCGGGTA
ATAACCAAAACCAAGGCAACATGCAGAGGGAGCCAAACCAGGCCTTCGGTTCTGGAAATAACTCTTATAG
TGGCTCTAATTCTGGTGCAGCAATTGGTTGGGGATCAGCATCCAATGCAGGGTCGGGCAGTGGTTTTAAT
GGAGGCTTTGGCTCAAGCATGGATTCTAAGTCTTCTGGCTGGGGAATGTAGGGGATCCCGCGACTCTAGA
TAATTCTACCGGGTAGGGGAGGCGCTTTTCCCAAGGCAGTCTGGAGCATGCGCTTTAGCAGCCCCGCTGG
GCACTTGGCGCTACACAAGTGGCCTCTGGCCTCGCACACATTCCACATCCACCGGTAGGCGCCAACCGGC
TCCGTTCTTTGGTGGCCCCTTCGCGCCACCTTCTACTCCTCCCCTAGTCAGGAAGTTCCCCCCCGCCCCG
CAGCTCGCGTCGTGCAGGACGTGACAAATGGAAGTAGCACGTCTCACTAGTCTCGTGCAGATGGACAGCA
CCGCTGAGCAATGGAAGCGGGTAGGCCTTTGGGGCAGCGGCCAATAGCAGCTTTGCTCCTTCGCTTTCTG
GGCTCAGAGGCTGGGAAGGGGTGGGTCCGGGGGCGGGCTCAGGGGCGGGCTCAGGGGCGGGGCGGGCGCC
CGAAGGTCCTCCGGAGGCCCGGCATTCTGCACGCTTCAAAAGCGCACGTCTGCCGCGCTGTTCTCCTCTT
CCTCATCTCCGGGCCTTTCGACCTGCAGCCCAAGCTTACCATGACCGAGTACAAGCCCACGGTGCGCCTC
GCCACCCGCGACGACGTCCCCAGGGCCGTACGCACCCTCGCCGCCGCGTTCGCCGACTACCCCGCCACGC
GCCACACCGTCGATCCGGACCGCCACATCGAGCGGGTCACCGAGCTGCAAGAACTCTTCCTCACGCGCGT
CGGGCTCGACATCGGCAAGGTGTGGGTCGCGGACGACGGCGCCGCGGTGGCGGTCTGGACCACGCCGGAG
AGCGTCGAAGCGGGGGCGGTGTTCGCCGAGATCGGCCCGCGCATGGCCGAGTTGAGCGGTTCCCGGCTGG
CCGCGCAGCAACAGATGGAAGGCCTCCTGGCGCCGCACCGGCCCAAGGAGCCCGCGTGGTTCCTGGCCAC
CGTCGGCGTCTCGCCCGACCACCAGGGCAAGGGTCTGGGCAGCGCCGTCGTGCTCCCCGGAGTGGAGGCG
GCCGAGCGCGCCGGGGTGCCCGCCTTCCTGGAGACCTCCGCGCCCCGCAACCTCCCCTTCTACGAGCGGC
TCGGCTTCACCGTCACCGCCGACGTCGAGGTGCCCGAAGGACCGCGCACCTGGTGCATGACCCGCAAGCC
CGGTGCCTGACCGCGTCTGGAACAATCAACCTCTGGATTACAAAATTTGTGAAAGATTGACTGGTATTCT
TAACTATGTTGCTCCTTTTACGCTATGTGGATACGCTGCTTTAATGCCTTTGTATCATGCTATTGCTTCC
CGTATGGCTTTCATTTTCTCCTCCTTGTATAAATCCTGGTTGCTGTCTCTTTATGAGGAGTTGTGGCCCG
TTGTCAGGCAACGTGGCGTGGTGTGCACTGTGTTTGCTGACGCAACCCCCACTGGTTGGGGCATTGCCAC
CACCTGTCAGCTCCTTTCCGGGACTTTCGCTTTCCCCCTCCCTATTGCCACGGCGGAACTCATCGCCGCC
TGCCTTGCCCGCTGCTGGACAGGGGCTCGGCTGTTGGGCACTGACAATTCCGTGGTGTTGTCGGGGAAGC
TGACGTCCTTTCCATGGCTGCTCGCCTGTGTTGCCACCTGGATTCTGCGCGGGACGTCCTTCTGCTACGT
CCCTTCGGCCCTCAATCCAGCGGACCTTCCTTCCCGCGGCCTGCTGCCGGCTCTGCGGCCTCTTCCGCGT
CTTCGCCTTCGCCCTCAGACGAGTCGGATCTCCCTTTGGGCCGCCTCCCCGCCTGGAATTAATTCTGCAG
TCGAGACCTAGAAAAACATGGAGCAATCACAAGTAGCAATACAGCAGCTACCAATGCTGATTGTGCCTGG
CTAGAAGCACAAGAGGAGGAGGAGGTGGGTTTTCCAGTCACACCTCAGGTACCTTTAAGACCAATGACTT
ACAAGGCAGCTGTAGATCTTAGCCACTTTTTAAAAGAAAAGAGGGGACTGGAAGGGCTAATTCACTCCCA
ACGAAGACAAGATATCCTTGATCTGTGGATCTACCACACACAAGGCTACTTCCCTGATTAGCAGAACTAC
ACACCAGGGCCAGGGGTCAGATATCCACTGACCTTTGGATGGTGCTACAAGCTAGTACCAGTTGAGCCAG
ATAAGGTAGAAGAGGCCAATAAAGGAGAGAACACCAGCTTGTTACACCCTGTGAGCCTGCATGGGATGGA
TGACCCGGAGAGAGAAGTGTTAGAGTGGAGGTTTGACAGCCGCCTAGCATTTCATCACGTGGCCCGAGAG
CTGCATCCGGAGTACTTCAAGAACTGCTGATATCGAGCTTGCTACAAGGGACTTTCCGCTGGGGACTTTC
CAGGGAGGCGTGGCCTGGGCGGGACTGGGGAGTGGCGAGCCCTCAGATCCTGCATATAAGCAGCTGCTTT
TTGCCTGTACTGGGTCTCTCTGGTTAGACCAGATCTGAGCCTGGGAGCTCTCTGGCTAACTAGGGAACCC
ACTGCTTAAGCCTCAATAAAGCTTGCCTTGAGTGCTTCAAGTAGTGTGTGCCCGTCTGTTGTGTGACTCT
GGTAACTAGAGATCCCTCAGACCCTTTTAGTCAGTGTGGAAAATCTCTAGCAGTAGTAGTTCATGTCATC
TTATTATTCAGTATTTATAACTTGCAAAGAAATGAATATCAGAGAGTGAGAGGCCTTGACATTGCTAGCG
TTTTACCGTCGACCTCTAGCTAGAGCTTGGCGTAATCATGGTCATAGCTGTTTCCTGTGTGAAATTGTTA
TCCGCTCACAATTCCACACAACATACGAGCCGGAAGCATAAAGTGTAAAGCCTGGGGTGCCTAATGAGTG
AGCTAACTCACATTAATTGCGTTGCGCTCACTGCCCGCTTTCCAGTCGGGAAACCTGTCGTGCCAGCTGC
ATTAATGAATCGGCCAACGCGCGGGGAGAGGCGGTTTGCGTATTGGGCGCTCTTCCGCTTCCTCGCTCAC
TGACTCGCTGCGCTCGGTCGTTCGGCTGCGGCGAGCGGTATCAGCTCACTCAAAGGCGGTAATACGGTTA
TCCACAGAATCAGGGGATAACGCAGGAAAGAACATGTGAGCAAAAGGCCAGCAAAAGGCCAGGAACCGTA
AAAAGGCCGCGTTGCTGGCGTTTTTCCATAGGCTCCGCCCCCCTGACGAGCATCACAAAAATCGACGCTC
AAGTCAGAGGTGGCGAAACCCGACAGGACTATAAAGATACCAGGCGTTTCCCCCTGGAAGCTCCCTCGTG
CGCTCTCCTGTTCCGACCCTGCCGCTTACCGGATACCTGTCCGCCTTTCTCCCTTCGGGAAGCGTGGCGC
TTTCTCATAGCTCACGCTGTAGGTATCTCAGTTCGGTGTAGGTCGTTCGCTCCAAGCTGGGCTGTGTGCA
CGAACCCCCCGTTCAGCCCGACCGCTGCGCCTTATCCGGTAACTATCGTCTTGAGTCCAACCCGGTAAGA
CACGACTTATCGCCACTGGCAGCAGCCACTGGTAACAGGATTAGCAGAGCGAGGTATGTAGGCGGTGCTA
CAGAGTTCTTGAAGTGGTGGCCTAACTACGGCTACACTAGAAGAACAGTATTTGGTATCTGCGCTCTGCT
GAAGCCAGTTACCTTCGGAAAAAGAGTTGGTAGCTCTTGATCCGGCAAACAAACCACCGCTGGTAGCGGT
GGTTTTTTTGTTTGCAAGCAGCAGATTACGCGCAGAAAAAAAGGATCTCAAGAAGATCCTTTGATCTTTT
CTACGGGGTCTGACGCTCAGTGGAACGAAAACTCACGTTAAGGGATTTTGGTCATGAGATTATCAAAAAG
GATCTTCACCTAGATCCTTTTAAATTAAAAATGAAGTTTTAAATCAATCTAAAGTATATATGAGTAAACT
TGGTCTGACAGTTACCAATGCTTAATCAGTGAGGCACCTATCTCAGCGATCTGTCTATTTCGTTCATCCA
TAGTTGCCTGACTCCCCGTCGTGTAGATAACTACGATACGGGAGGGCTTACCATCTGGCCCCAGTGCTGC
AATGATACCGCGAGACCCACGCTCACCGGCTCCAGATTTATCAGCAATAAACCAGCCAGCCGGAAGGGCC
GAGCGCAGAAGTGGTCCTGCAACTTTATCCGCCTCCATCCAGTCTATTAATTGTTGCCGGGAAGCTAGAG
TAAGTAGTTCGCCAGTTAATAGTTTGCGCAACGTTGTTGCCATTGCTACAGGCATCGTGGTGTCACGCTC
GTCGTTTGGTATGGCTTCATTCAGCTCCGGTTCCCAACGATCAAGGCGAGTTACATGATCCCCCATGTTG
TGCAAAAAAGCGGTTAGCTCCTTCGGTCCTCCGATCGTTGTCAGAAGTAAGTTGGCCGCAGTGTTATCAC
TCATGGTTATGGCAGCACTGCATAATTCTCTTACTGTCATGCCATCCGTAAGATGCTTTTCTGTGACTGG
TGAGTACTCAACCAAGTCATTCTGAGAATAGTGTATGCGGCGACCGAGTTGCTCTTGCCCGGCGTCAATA
CGGGATAATACCGCGCCACATAGCAGAACTTTAAAAGTGCTCATCATTGGAAAACGTTCTTCGGGGCGAA
AACTCTCAAGGATCTTACCGCTGTTGAGATCCAGTTCGATGTAACCCACTCGTGCACCCAACTGATCTTC
AGCATCTTTTACTTTCACCAGCGTTTCTGGGTGAGCAAAAACAGGAAGGCAAAATGCCGCAAAAAAGGGA
ATAAGGGCGACACGGAAATGTTGAATACTCATACTCTTCCTTTTTCAATATTATTGAAGCATTTATCAGG
GTTATTGTCTCATGAGCGGATACATATTTGAATGTATTTAGAAAAATAAACAAATAGGGGTTCCGCGCAC
ATTTCCCCGAAAAGTGCCACCTGACGTCGACGGATCGGGAGATCAACTTGTTTATTGCAGCTTATAATGG
TTACAAATAAAGCAATAGCATCACAAATTTCACAAATAAAGCATTTTTTTCACTGCATTCTAGTTGTGGT
TTGTCCAAACTCATCAATGTATCTTATCATGTCTGGATCAACTGGATAACTCAAGCTAACCAAAATCATC
CCAAACTTCCCACCCCATACCCTATTACCACTGCCAATTACCTGTGGTTTCATTTACTCTAAACCTGTGA
TTCCTCTGAATTATTTTCATTTTAAAGAAATTGTATTTGTTAAATATGTACTACAAACTTAGTAGTTTTT
AAAGAAATTGTATTTGTTAAATATGTACTACAAACTTAGTAGT
Features (pLannotate 1.2.2; 24 found; start..end, strand, type, name):
    377..634     +  LTR            5' LTR (truncated): truncated 5' long terminal repeat (LTR) from HIV-1
    681..806     +  misc_feature   HIV-1 Ψ: packaging signal of human immunodeficiency virus type 1
    790..1128    +  CDS            HIV-1 gag (fragment): gag protein from human immunodeficiency virus 1; gag
   1303..1536    +  misc_feature   RRE: The Rev response element (RRE) of HIV-1 allows for Rev-dependent mRNA export from the nucleus to the cytoplasm.
   1913..2013    +  CDS            Rev (fragment): human immunodeficiency virus 1 (HIV-1) Rev protein; rev; enhances nuclear export of unspliced and incompletely spliced viral mRNAs
   2028..2143    +  misc_feature   cPPT/CTS: central polypurine tract and central termination sequence of HIV-1 (lacking the first T)
   2201..2504    +  enhancer       CMV enhancer: human cytomegalovirus immediate early enhancer
   2505..2708    +  promoter       CMV promoter: human cytomegalovirus (CMV) immediate early promoter
   2793..2861    +  misc_feature   MCS (fragment): multiple cloning site
   2867..4108    +  CDS            TARDBP: TADBP_HUMAN - Also known as TDP43. Experimental evidence at protein level: Swiss-Prot protein existence level 1. RNA-binding protein that is involved in various steps of RNA biogenesis and processing (PubMed:23519609). Preferentially binds, via its two RNA recognition motifs RRM1 and RRM2, to GU-repeats on RNA molecules predominantly localized within long introns and in the 3'UTR of mRNAs (PubMed:23519609, PubMed:24240615, PubMed:24464995). In turn, regulates the splicing of many non-coding and protein-coding RNAs including proteins involved in neuronal survival, as well as mRNAs that encode p
   4141..4640    +  promoter       PGK promoter: mouse phosphoglycerate kinase 1 promoter
   4661..5260    +  CDS            PuroR: puromycin N-acetyltransferase; pac from Streptomyces alboniger; confers resistance to puromycin
   5274..5862    +  misc_feature   WPRE: woodchuck hepatitis virus posttranscriptional regulatory element
   5879..6397    +  CDS            nef (fragment): NEF_HV1BR - Experimental evidence at protein level: Swiss-Prot protein existence level 1. Extracellular Nef protein targets CD4(+) T-lymphocytes for apoptosis by interacting with CXCR4 surface receptors (PubMed:14990729). From Human immunodeficiency virus type 1 group M subtype B (isolate BRU/LAI) (HIV-1).
   6445..6702    +  LTR            5' LTR (truncated): truncated 5' long terminal repeat (LTR) from HIV-1
   6855..6871    -  protein_bind   lac operator: The lac repressor binds to the lac operator to inhibit transcription in E. coli. This inhibition can be relieved by adding lactose or isopropyl-β-D-thiogalactopyranoside (IPTG). lac repressor encoded by lacI
   6879..6909    -  promoter       lac promoter: promoter for the E. coli lac operon
   6924..6945    -  protein_bind   CAP binding site: CAP binding activates transcription in the presence of cAMP. E. coli catabolite activator protein
   6958..7050    -  CDS            lacI (fragment): lac repressor; lacI; The lac repressor binds to the lac operator to inhibit transcription in E. coli. This inhibition can be relieved by adding lactose or isopropyl-β-D-thiogalactopyranoside (IPTG).
   7233..7821    -  rep_origin     ori: high-copy-number ColE1/pMB1/pBR322/pUC origin of replication
   7992..8852    -  CDS            AmpR: β-lactamase; bla; confers resistance to ampicillin, carbenicillin, and related antibiotics
   8853..8957    -  promoter       AmpR promoter: bla
   9005..9139    +  polyA_signal   SV40 poly(A) signal: SV40 polyadenylation signal
   9353..329     +  CDS            nef (fragment) (across the origin): NEF_HV1BR - Experimental evidence at protein level: Swiss-Prot protein existence level 1. Extracellular Nef protein targets CD4(+) T-lymphocytes for apoptosis by interacting with CXCR4 surface receptors (PubMed:14990729). From Human immunodeficiency virus type 1 group M subtype B (isolate BRU/LAI) (HIV-1).
