>Addgene plasmid #133757 | pLVX-Puro-TDP-43-D169G | addgene full sequence | sequence record 264905 | Addgene NGS Result
TGGAAGGGCTAATTCACTCCCAAAGAAGACAAGATATCCTTGATCTGTGGATCTACCACACACAAGGCTA
CTTCCCTGATTAGCAGAACTACACACCAGGGCCAGGGGTCAGATATCCACTGACCTTTGGATGGTGCTAC
AAGCTAGTACCAGTTGAGCCAGATAAGGTAGAAGAGGCCAATAAAGGAGAGAACACCAGCTTGTTACACC
CTGTGAGCCTGCATGGGATGGATGACCCGGAGAGAGAAGTGTTAGAGTGGAGGTTTGACAGCCGCCTAGC
ATTTCATCACGTGGCCCGAGAGCTGCATCCGGAGTACTTCAAGAACTGCTGATATCGAGCTTGCTACAAG
GGACTTTCCGCTGGGGACTTTCCAGGGAGGCGTGGCCTGGGCGGGACTGGGGAGTGGCGAGCCCTCAGAT
CCTGCATATAAGCAGCTGCTTTTTGCCTGTACTGGGTCTCTCTGGTTAGACCAGATCTGAGCCTGGGAGC
TCTCTGGCTAACTAGGGAACCCACTGCTTAAGCCTCAATAAAGCTTGCCTTGAGTGCTTCAAGTAGTGTG
TGCCCGTCTGTTGTGTGACTCTGGTAACTAGAGATCCCTCAGACCCTTTTAGTCAGTGTGGAAAATCTCT
AGCAGTGGCGCCCGAACAGGGACTTGAAAGCGAAAGGGAAACCAGAGGAGCTCTCTCGACGCAGGACTCG
GCTTGCTGAAGCGCGCACGGCAAGAGGCGAGGGGCGGCGACTGGTGAGTACGCCAAAAATTTTGACTAGC
GGAGGCTAGAAGGAGAGAGATGGGTGCGAGAGCGTCAGTATTAAGCGGGGGAGAATTAGATCGCGATGGG
AAAAAATTCGGTTAAGGCCAGGGGGAAAGAAAAAATATAAATTAAAACATATAGTATGGGCAAGCAGGGA
GCTAGAACGATTCGCAGTTAATCCTGGCCTGTTAGAAACATCAGAAGGCTGTAGACAAATACTGGGACAG
CTACAACCATCCCTTCAGACAGGATCAGAAGAACTTAGATCATTATATAATACAGTAGCAACCCTCTATT
GTGTGCATCAAAGGATAGAGATAAAAGACACCAAGGAAGCTTTAGACAAGATAGAGGAAGAGCAAAACAA
AAGTAAGACCACCGCACAGCAAGCGGCCGGCCGCTGATCTTCAGACCTGGAGGAGGAGATATGAGGGACA
ATTGGAGAAGTGAATTATATAAATATAAAGTAGTAAAAATTGAACCATTAGGAGTAGCACCCACCAAGGC
AAAGAGAAGAGTGGTGCAGAGAGAAAAAAGAGCAGTGGGAATAGGAGCTTTGTTCCTTGGGTTCTTGGGA
GCAGCAGGAAGCACTATGGGCGCAGCGTCAATGACGCTGACGGTACAGGCCAGACAATTATTGTCTGGTA
TAGTGCAGCAGCAGAACAATTTGCTGAGGGCTATTGAGGCGCAACAGCATCTGTTGCAACTCACAGTCTG
GGGCATCAAGCAGCTCCAGGCAAGAATCCTGGCTGTGGAAAGATACCTAAAGGATCAACAGCTCCTGGGG
ATTTGGGGTTGCTCTGGAAAACTCATTTGCACCACTGCTGTGCCTTGGAATGCTAGTTGGAGTAATAAAT
CTCTGGAACAGATTTGGAATCACACGACCTGGATGGAGTGGGACAGAGAAATTAACAATTACACAAGCTT
AATACACTCCTTAATTGAAGAATCGCAAAACCAGCAAGAAAAGAATGAACAAGAATTATTGGAATTAGAT
AAATGGGCAAGTTTGTGGAATTGGTTTAACATAACAAATTGGCTGTGGTATATAAAATTATTCATAATGA
TAGTAGGAGGCTTGGTAGGTTTAAGAATAGTTTTTGCTGTACTTTCTATAGTGAATAGAGTTAGGCAGGG
ATATTCACCATTATCGTTTCAGACCCACCTCCCAACCCCGAGGGGACCCGACAGGCCCGAAGGAATAGAA
GAAGAAGGTGGAGAGAGAGACAGAGACAGATCCATTCGATTAGTGAACGGATCTCGACGGTATCGCCTTT
AAAAGAAAAGGGGGGATTGGGGGGTACAGTGCAGGGGAAAGAATAGTAGACATAATAGCAACAGACATAC
AAACTAAAGAATTACAAAAACAAATTACAAAAATTCAAAATTTTCGGGTTTATTACAGGGACAGCAGAGA
TCCAGTTTATCGATAAGCTTGGGAGTTCCGCGTTACATAACTTACGGTAAATGGCCCGCCTGGCTGACCG
CCCAACGACCCCCGCCCATTGACGTCAATAATGACGTATGTTCCCATAGTAACGCCAATAGGGACTTTCC
ATTGACGTCAATGGGTGGAGTATTTACGGTAAACTGCCCACTTGGCAGTACATCAAGTGTATCATATGCC
AAGTACGCCCCCTATTGACGTCAATGACGGTAAATGGCCCGCCTGGCATTATGCCCAGTACATGACCTTA
TGGGACTTTCCTACTTGGCAGTACATCTACGTATTAGTCATCGCTATTACCATGGTGATGCGGTTTTGGC
AGTACATCAATGGGCGTGGATAGCGGTTTGACTCACGGGGATTTCCAAGTCTCCACCCCATTGACGTCAA
TGGGAGTTTGTTTTGGCACCAAAATCAACGGGACTTTCCAAAATGTCGTAACAACTCCGCCCCATTGACG
CAAATGGGCGGTAGGCGTGTACGGTGGGAGGTCTATATAAGCAGAGCTCGTTTAGTGAACCGTCAGATCG
CCTGGAGACGCCATCCACGCTGTTTTGACCTCCATAGAAGACACCGACTCTACTAGAGGATCGCTAGCGC
TACCGGACTCAGATCTCGAGCTCAAGCTTCGAATTCTGCAGTCGACGGTACCGCGGGCCCGCCACCATGT
CTGAATATATTCGGGTAACCGAAGATGAGAACGATGAGCCCATTGAAATACCATCGGAAGACGATGGGAC
GGTGCTGCTCTCCACGGTTACAGCCCAGTTTCCAGGGGCGTGTGGGCTTCGCTACAGGAATCCAGTGTCT
CAGTGTATGAGAGGTGTCCGGCTGGTAGAAGGAATTCTGCATGCCCCAGATGCTGGCTGGGGAAATCTGG
TGTATGTTGTCAACTATCCAAAAGATAACAAAAGAAAAATGGATGAGACAGATGCTTCATCAGCAGTGAA
AGTGAAAAGAGCAGTCCAGAAAACATCCGATTTAATAGTGTTGGGTCTCCCATGGAAAACAACCGAACAG
GACCTGAAAGAGTATTTTAGTACCTTTGGAGAAGTTCTTATGGTGCAGGTCAAGAAAGATCTTAAGACTG
GTCATTCAAAGGGGTTTGGCTTTGTTCGTTTTACGGAATATGAAACACAAGTGAAAGTAATGTCACAGCG
ACATATGATAGGTGGACGATGGTGTGACTGCAAACTTCCTAATTCTAAGCAAAGCCAAGATGAGCCTTTG
AGAAGCAGAAAAGTGTTTGTGGGGCGCTGTACAGAGGACATGACTGAGGATGAGCTGCGGGAGTTCTTCT
CTCAGTACGGGGATGTGATGGATGTCTTCATCCCCAAGCCATTCAGGGCCTTTGCCTTTGTTACATTTGC
AGATGATCAGATTGCGCAGTCTCTTTGTGGAGAGGACTTGATCATTAAAGGAATCAGCGTTCATATATCC
AATGCCGAACCTAAGCACAATAGCAATAGACAGTTAGAAAGAAGTGGAAGATTTGGTGGTAATCCAGGTG
GCTTTGGGAATCAGGGTGGATTTGGTAATAGCAGAGGGGGTGGAGCTGGTTTGGGAAACAATCAAGGTAG
TAATATGGGTGGTGGGATGAACTTTGGTGCGTTCAGCATTAATCCAGCCATGATGGCTGCCGCCCAGGCA
GCACTACAGAGCAGTTGGGGTATGATGGGCATGTTAGCCAGCCAGCAGAACCAGTCAGGCCCATCGGGTA
ATAACCAAAACCAAGGCAACATGCAGAGGGAGCCAAACCAGGCCTTCGGTTCTGGAAATAACTCTTATAG
TGGCTCTAATTCTGGTGCAGCAATTGGTTGGGGATCAGCATCCAATGCAGGGTCGGGCAGTGGTTTTAAT
GGAGGCTTTGGCTCAAGCATGGATTCTAAGTCTTCTGGCTGGGGAATGTAGGGGATCCCGCGACTCTAGA
TAATTCTACCGGGTAGGGGAGGCGCTTTTCCCAAGGCAGTCTGGAGCATGCGCTTTAGCAGCCCCGCTGG
GCACTTGGCGCTACACAAGTGGCCTCTGGCCTCGCACACATTCCACATCCACCGGTAGGCGCCAACCGGC
TCCGTTCTTTGGTGGCCCCTTCGCGCCACCTTCTACTCCTCCCCTAGTCAGGAAGTTCCCCCCCGCCCCG
CAGCTCGCGTCGTGCAGGACGTGACAAATGGAAGTAGCACGTCTCACTAGTCTCGTGCAGATGGACAGCA
CCGCTGAGCAATGGAAGCGGGTAGGCCTTTGGGGCAGCGGCCAATAGCAGCTTTGCTCCTTCGCTTTCTG
GGCTCAGAGGCTGGGAAGGGGTGGGTCCGGGGGCGGGCTCAGGGGCGGGCTCAGGGGCGGGGCGGGCGCC
CGAAGGTCCTCCGGAGGCCCGGCATTCTGCACGCTTCAAAAGCGCACGTCTGCCGCGCTGTTCTCCTCTT
CCTCATCTCCGGGCCTTTCGACCTGCAGCCCAAGCTTACCATGACCGAGTACAAGCCCACGGTGCGCCTC
GCCACCCGCGACGACGTCCCCAGGGCCGTACGCACCCTCGCCGCCGCGTTCGCCGACTACCCCGCCACGC
GCCACACCGTCGATCCGGACCGCCACATCGAGCGGGTCACCGAGCTGCAAGAACTCTTCCTCACGCGCGT
CGGGCTCGACATCGGCAAGGTGTGGGTCGCGGACGACGGCGCCGCGGTGGCGGTCTGGACCACGCCGGAG
AGCGTCGAAGCGGGGGCGGTGTTCGCCGAGATCGGCCCGCGCATGGCCGAGTTGAGCGGTTCCCGGCTGG
CCGCGCAGCAACAGATGGAAGGCCTCCTGGCGCCGCACCGGCCCAAGGAGCCCGCGTGGTTCCTGGCCAC
CGTCGGCGTCTCGCCCGACCACCAGGGCAAGGGTCTGGGCAGCGCCGTCGTGCTCCCCGGAGTGGAGGCG
GCCGAGCGCGCCGGGGTGCCCGCCTTCCTGGAGACCTCCGCGCCCCGCAACCTCCCCTTCTACGAGCGGC
TCGGCTTCACCGTCACCGCCGACGTCGAGGTGCCCGAAGGACCGCGCACCTGGTGCATGACCCGCAAGCC
CGGTGCCTGACCGCGTCTGGAACAATCAACCTCTGGATTACAAAATTTGTGAAAGATTGACTGGTATTCT
TAACTATGTTGCTCCTTTTACGCTATGTGGATACGCTGCTTTAATGCCTTTGTATCATGCTATTGCTTCC
CGTATGGCTTTCATTTTCTCCTCCTTGTATAAATCCTGGTTGCTGTCTCTTTATGAGGAGTTGTGGCCCG
TTGTCAGGCAACGTGGCGTGGTGTGCACTGTGTTTGCTGACGCAACCCCCACTGGTTGGGGCATTGCCAC
CACCTGTCAGCTCCTTTCCGGGACTTTCGCTTTCCCCCTCCCTATTGCCACGGCGGAACTCATCGCCGCC
TGCCTTGCCCGCTGCTGGACAGGGGCTCGGCTGTTGGGCACTGACAATTCCGTGGTGTTGTCGGGGAAGC
TGACGTCCTTTCCATGGCTGCTCGCCTGTGTTGCCACCTGGATTCTGCGCGGGACGTCCTTCTGCTACGT
CCCTTCGGCCCTCAATCCAGCGGACCTTCCTTCCCGCGGCCTGCTGCCGGCTCTGCGGCCTCTTCCGCGT
CTTCGCCTTCGCCCTCAGACGAGTCGGATCTCCCTTTGGGCCGCCTCCCCGCCTGGAATTAATTCTGCAG
TCGAGACCTAGAAAAACATGGAGCAATCACAAGTAGCAATACAGCAGCTACCAATGCTGATTGTGCCTGG
CTAGAAGCACAAGAGGAGGAGGAGGTGGGTTTTCCAGTCACACCTCAGGTACCTTTAAGACCAATGACTT
ACAAGGCAGCTGTAGATCTTAGCCACTTTTTAAAAGAAAAGAGGGGACTGGAAGGGCTAATTCACTCCCA
ACGAAGACAAGATATCCTTGATCTGTGGATCTACCACACACAAGGCTACTTCCCTGATTAGCAGAACTAC
ACACCAGGGCCAGGGGTCAGATATCCACTGACCTTTGGATGGTGCTACAAGCTAGTACCAGTTGAGCCAG
ATAAGGTAGAAGAGGCCAATAAAGGAGAGAACACCAGCTTGTTACACCCTGTGAGCCTGCATGGGATGGA
TGACCCGGAGAGAGAAGTGTTAGAGTGGAGGTTTGACAGCCGCCTAGCATTTCATCACGTGGCCCGAGAG
CTGCATCCGGAGTACTTCAAGAACTGCTGATATCGAGCTTGCTACAAGGGACTTTCCGCTGGGGACTTTC
CAGGGAGGCGTGGCCTGGGCGGGACTGGGGAGTGGCGAGCCCTCAGATCCTGCATATAAGCAGCTGCTTT
TTGCCTGTACTGGGTCTCTCTGGTTAGACCAGATCTGAGCCTGGGAGCTCTCTGGCTAACTAGGGAACCC
ACTGCTTAAGCCTCAATAAAGCTTGCCTTGAGTGCTTCAAGTAGTGTGTGCCCGTCTGTTGTGTGACTCT
GGTAACTAGAGATCCCTCAGACCCTTTTAGTCAGTGTGGAAAATCTCTAGCAGTAGTAGTTCATGTCATC
TTATTATTCAGTATTTATAACTTGCAAAGAAATGAATATCAGAGAGTGAGAGGCCTTGACATTGCTAGCG
TTTTACCGTCGACCTCTAGCTAGAGCTTGGCGTAATCATGGTCATAGCTGTTTCCTGTGTGAAATTGTTA
TCCGCTCACAATTCCACACAACATACGAGCCGGAAGCATAAAGTGTAAAGCCTGGGGTGCCTAATGAGTG
AGCTAACTCACATTAATTGCGTTGCGCTCACTGCCCGCTTTCCAGTCGGGAAACCTGTCGTGCCAGCTGC
ATTAATGAATCGGCCAACGCGCGGGGAGAGGCGGTTTGCGTATTGGGCGCTCTTCCGCTTCCTCGCTCAC
TGACTCGCTGCGCTCGGTCGTTCGGCTGCGGCGAGCGGTATCAGCTCACTCAAAGGCGGTAATACGGTTA
TCCACAGAATCAGGGGATAACGCAGGAAAGAACATGTGAGCAAAAGGCCAGCAAAAGGCCAGGAACCGTA
AAAAGGCCGCGTTGCTGGCGTTTTTCCATAGGCTCCGCCCCCCTGACGAGCATCACAAAAATCGACGCTC
AAGTCAGAGGTGGCGAAACCCGACAGGACTATAAAGATACCAGGCGTTTCCCCCTGGAAGCTCCCTCGTG
CGCTCTCCTGTTCCGACCCTGCCGCTTACCGGATACCTGTCCGCCTTTCTCCCTTCGGGAAGCGTGGCGC
TTTCTCATAGCTCACGCTGTAGGTATCTCAGTTCGGTGTAGGTCGTTCGCTCCAAGCTGGGCTGTGTGCA
CGAACCCCCCGTTCAGCCCGACCGCTGCGCCTTATCCGGTAACTATCGTCTTGAGTCCAACCCGGTAAGA
CACGACTTATCGCCACTGGCAGCAGCCACTGGTAACAGGATTAGCAGAGCGAGGTATGTAGGCGGTGCTA
CAGAGTTCTTGAAGTGGTGGCCTAACTACGGCTACACTAGAAGAACAGTATTTGGTATCTGCGCTCTGCT
GAAGCCAGTTACCTTCGGAAAAAGAGTTGGTAGCTCTTGATCCGGCAAACAAACCACCGCTGGTAGCGGT
GGTTTTTTTGTTTGCAAGCAGCAGATTACGCGCAGAAAAAAAGGATCTCAAGAAGATCCTTTGATCTTTT
CTACGGGGTCTGACGCTCAGTGGAACGAAAACTCACGTTAAGGGATTTTGGTCATGAGATTATCAAAAAG
GATCTTCACCTAGATCCTTTTAAATTAAAAATGAAGTTTTAAATCAATCTAAAGTATATATGAGTAAACT
TGGTCTGACAGTTACCAATGCTTAATCAGTGAGGCACCTATCTCAGCGATCTGTCTATTTCGTTCATCCA
TAGTTGCCTGACTCCCCGTCGTGTAGATAACTACGATACGGGAGGGCTTACCATCTGGCCCCAGTGCTGC
AATGATACCGCGAGACCCACGCTCACCGGCTCCAGATTTATCAGCAATAAACCAGCCAGCCGGAAGGGCC
GAGCGCAGAAGTGGTCCTGCAACTTTATCCGCCTCCATCCAGTCTATTAATTGTTGCCGGGAAGCTAGAG
TAAGTAGTTCGCCAGTTAATAGTTTGCGCAACGTTGTTGCCATTGCTACAGGCATCGTGGTGTCACGCTC
GTCGTTTGGTATGGCTTCATTCAGCTCCGGTTCCCAACGATCAAGGCGAGTTACATGATCCCCCATGTTG
TGCAAAAAAGCGGTTAGCTCCTTCGGTCCTCCGATCGTTGTCAGAAGTAAGTTGGCCGCAGTGTTATCAC
TCATGGTTATGGCAGCACTGCATAATTCTCTTACTGTCATGCCATCCGTAAGATGCTTTTCTGTGACTGG
TGAGTACTCAACCAAGTCATTCTGAGAATAGTGTATGCGGCGACCGAGTTGCTCTTGCCCGGCGTCAATA
CGGGATAATACCGCGCCACATAGCAGAACTTTAAAAGTGCTCATCATTGGAAAACGTTCTTCGGGGCGAA
AACTCTCAAGGATCTTACCGCTGTTGAGATCCAGTTCGATGTAACCCACTCGTGCACCCAACTGATCTTC
AGCATCTTTTACTTTCACCAGCGTTTCTGGGTGAGCAAAAACAGGAAGGCAAAATGCCGCAAAAAAGGGA
ATAAGGGCGACACGGAAATGTTGAATACTCATACTCTTCCTTTTTCAATATTATTGAAGCATTTATCAGG
GTTATTGTCTCATGAGCGGATACATATTTGAATGTATTTAGAAAAATAAACAAATAGGGGTTCCGCGCAC
ATTTCCCCGAAAAGTGCCACCTGACGTCGACGGATCGGGAGATCAACTTGTTTATTGCAGCTTATAATGG
TTACAAATAAAGCAATAGCATCACAAATTTCACAAATAAAGCATTTTTTTCACTGCATTCTAGTTGTGGT
TTGTCCAAACTCATCAATGTATCTTATCATGTCTGGATCAACTGGATAACTCAAGCTAACCAAAATCATC
CCAAACTTCCCACCCCATACCCTATTACCACTGCCAATTACCTGTGGTTTCATTTACTCTAAACCTGTGA
TTCCTCTGAATTATTTTCATTTTAAAGAAATTGTATTTGTTAAATATGTACTACAAACTTAGTAGT
Features (pLannotate 1.2.2; 24 found; start..end, strand, type, name):
    377..634     +  LTR            5' LTR (truncated): truncated 5' long terminal repeat (LTR) from HIV-1
    681..806     +  misc_feature   HIV-1 Ψ: packaging signal of human immunodeficiency virus type 1
    790..1128    +  CDS            HIV-1 gag (fragment): gag protein from human immunodeficiency virus 1; gag
   1303..1536    +  misc_feature   RRE: The Rev response element (RRE) of HIV-1 allows for Rev-dependent mRNA export from the nucleus to the cytoplasm.
   1913..2013    +  CDS            Rev (fragment): human immunodeficiency virus 1 (HIV-1) Rev protein; rev; enhances nuclear export of unspliced and incompletely spliced viral mRNAs
   2028..2143    +  misc_feature   cPPT/CTS: central polypurine tract and central termination sequence of HIV-1 (lacking the first T)
   2201..2504    +  enhancer       CMV enhancer: human cytomegalovirus immediate early enhancer
   2505..2708    +  promoter       CMV promoter: human cytomegalovirus (CMV) immediate early promoter
   2793..2861    +  misc_feature   MCS (fragment): multiple cloning site
   2867..4108    +  CDS            TARDBP: TADBP_HUMAN - Also known as TDP43. Experimental evidence at protein level: Swiss-Prot protein existence level 1. RNA-binding protein that is involved in various steps of RNA biogenesis and processing (PubMed:23519609). Preferentially binds, via its two RNA recognition motifs RRM1 and RRM2, to GU-repeats on RNA molecules predominantly localized within long introns and in the 3'UTR of mRNAs (PubMed:23519609, PubMed:24240615, PubMed:24464995). In turn, regulates the splicing of many non-coding and protein-coding RNAs including proteins involved in neuronal survival, as well as mRNAs that encode p
   4141..4640    +  promoter       PGK promoter: mouse phosphoglycerate kinase 1 promoter
   4661..5260    +  CDS            PuroR: puromycin N-acetyltransferase; pac from Streptomyces alboniger; confers resistance to puromycin
   5274..5862    +  misc_feature   WPRE: woodchuck hepatitis virus posttranscriptional regulatory element
   5879..6397    +  CDS            nef (fragment): NEF_HV1BR - Experimental evidence at protein level: Swiss-Prot protein existence level 1. Extracellular Nef protein targets CD4(+) T-lymphocytes for apoptosis by interacting with CXCR4 surface receptors (PubMed:14990729). From Human immunodeficiency virus type 1 group M subtype B (isolate BRU/LAI) (HIV-1).
   6445..6702    +  LTR            5' LTR (truncated): truncated 5' long terminal repeat (LTR) from HIV-1
   6855..6871    -  protein_bind   lac operator: The lac repressor binds to the lac operator to inhibit transcription in E. coli. This inhibition can be relieved by adding lactose or isopropyl-β-D-thiogalactopyranoside (IPTG). lac repressor encoded by lacI
   6879..6909    -  promoter       lac promoter: promoter for the E. coli lac operon
   6924..6945    -  protein_bind   CAP binding site: CAP binding activates transcription in the presence of cAMP. E. coli catabolite activator protein
   6958..7050    -  CDS            lacI (fragment): lac repressor; lacI; The lac repressor binds to the lac operator to inhibit transcription in E. coli. This inhibition can be relieved by adding lactose or isopropyl-β-D-thiogalactopyranoside (IPTG).
   7233..7821    -  rep_origin     ori: high-copy-number ColE1/pMB1/pBR322/pUC origin of replication
   7992..8852    -  CDS            AmpR: β-lactamase; bla; confers resistance to ampicillin, carbenicillin, and related antibiotics
   8853..8957    -  promoter       AmpR promoter: bla
   9005..9139    +  polyA_signal   SV40 poly(A) signal: SV40 polyadenylation signal
   9306..329     +  CDS            nef (fragment) (across the origin): NEF_HV1BR - Experimental evidence at protein level: Swiss-Prot protein existence level 1. Extracellular Nef protein targets CD4(+) T-lymphocytes for apoptosis by interacting with CXCR4 surface receptors (PubMed:14990729). From Human immunodeficiency virus type 1 group M subtype B (isolate BRU/LAI) (HIV-1).
