[The description below was written by a language model from this plasmid's Addgene catalogue record and pLannotate feature annotations shown in this document.]
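Description:
pLVX-Puro-TDP-43-D169G is an HIV-1-based lentiviral transfer plasmid built on the Clontech pLVX-Puro backbone for expressing a disease-associated mutant of human TDP-43 (TARDBP) in mammalian cells. It is propagated in E. coli through a high-copy ColE1/pUC-type origin and selected with ampicillin via the β-lactamase gene. A recombination-reducing strain is listed for growth, as is common for plasmids carrying repeated LTRs. The catalogue gives a total size of 9,353 bp, matching the depositor's sequence. The repository's own sequencing result is 9,306 nt, but the two records give identical annotations apart from the coordinate of the nef fragment that spans the origin, so the difference does not affect any annotated functional element.

Between the two HIV-1 LTRs, the viral region carries the Ψ packaging signal with an adjoining gag fragment, the Rev response element for Rev-dependent nuclear export of the genomic RNA, and the cPPT/CTS, which aids nuclear import of the reverse-transcribed genome. Residual nef and rev fragments are also annotated. The CMV immediate-early enhancer and promoter drive the TARDBP coding sequence, inserted by Gibson assembly next to the remaining multiple cloning site and carrying an aspartate-to-glycine change at residue 169. No epitope tag or fluorescent reporter is annotated. Downstream, a mouse PGK promoter drives puromycin N-acetyltransferase, allowing selection of stably transduced cells, and a WPRE precedes the 3' LTR to enhance transcript expression. The plasmid supplies only the packageable genome, so viral proteins must be provided in trans to make particles. According to the record, its use is lentiviral expression of the D169G mutant, in the context of work on TDP-43's roles in cell and organelle homeostasis.
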