Addgene plasmid #133757: pLVX-Puro-TDP-43-D169G
Purpose: Lentiviral expression of human TDP-43 D169G disease mutant in mammalian cells.
Depositing lab: Shawn Ferguson. Depositing organization: Yale University. Publication: Pleiotropic requirements for human TDP-43 in the regulation of cell and organelle homeostasis. Roczniak-Ferguson A, Ferguson SM. Life Sci Alliance. 2019 Sep 16;2(5). pii: 2/5/e201900358. doi: 10.26508/lsa.201900358. Print 2019 Oct. PubMed 31527135.
Backbone
  Vector backbone: plvx-puro
  Backbone manufacturer: Clontech
  Backbone size w/o insert (bp): 8102
  Total vector size (bp): 9353
  Vector type: Mammalian Expression, Lentiviral
  Selectable markers: Puromycin
Growth in bacteria
  Bacterial resistance: Ampicillin, 100 μg/mL
  Growth temperature: 37°C
  Growth strain: NEB Stable
  Copy number: Unknown
Gene/Insert
  Gene/Insert name: TDP-43 (alt name: TARDBP)
  Species: H. sapiens (human)
  Insert size (bp): 1215
  Mutation: Changed aspartate 169 to glycine.
  GenBank ID: NM_007375
  Entrez Gene: TARDBP (a.k.a. ALS10, TDP-43)
  Promoter: CMV
  Cloning method: Gibson Cloning
  Sequencing primers: 5′ ggcgtgtacggtgggagg; 3′ gcatgctccagactgccttgg
Terms and licenses: Academic/Nonprofit Terms; Industry Terms: Not Available to Industry
Depositor comments: Please visit https://www.biorxiv.org/content/10.1101/560144v1 for bioRxiv preprint.
How to cite: pLVX-Puro-TDP-43-D169G was a gift from Shawn Ferguson (Addgene plasmid # 133757 ; http://n2t.net/addgene:133757 ; RRID:Addgene_133757)
